>Addgene plasmid #134905 | GFP-Myo 1e | addgene full sequence | sequence record 267838 | Addgene NGS Result
TAGTTATTAATAGTAATCAATTACGGGGTCATTAGTTCATAGCCCATATATGGAGTTCCGCGTTACATAA
CTTACGGTAAATGGCCCGCCTGGCTGACCGCCCAACGACCCCCGCCCATTGACGTCAATAATGACGTATG
TTCCCATAGTAACGCCAATAGGGACTTTCCATTGACGTCAATGGGTGGAGTATTTACGGTAAACTGCCCA
CTTGGCAGTACATCAAGTGTATCATATGCCAAGTACGCCCCCTATTGACGTCAATGACGGTAAATGGCCC
GCCTGGCATTATGCCCAGTACATGACCTTATGGGACTTTCCTACTTGGCAGTACATCTACGTATTAGTCA
TCGCTATTACCATGGTGATGCGGTTTTGGCAGTACATCAATGGGCGTGGATAGCGGTTTGACTCACGGGG
ATTTCCAAGTCTCCACCCCATTGACGTCAATGGGAGTTTGTTTTGGCACCAAAATCAACGGGACTTTCCA
AAATGTCGTAACAACTCCGCCCCATTGACGCAAATGGGCGGTAGGCGTGTACGGTGGGAGGTCTATATAA
GCAGAGCTGGTTTAGTGAACCGTCAGATCCGCTAGCGCTACCGGTCGCCACCATGGTGAGCAAGGGCGAG
GAGCTGTTCACCGGGGTGGTGCCCATCCTGGTCGAGCTGGACGGCGACGTAAACGGCCACAAGTTCAGCG
TGTCCGGCGAGGGCGAGGGCGATGCCACCTACGGCAAGCTGACCCTGAAGTTCATCTGCACCACCGGCAA
GCTGCCCGTGCCCTGGCCCACCCTCGTGACCACCCTGACCTACGGCGTGCAGTGCTTCAGCCGCTACCCC
GACCACATGAAGCAGCACGACTTCTTCAAGTCCGCCATGCCCGAAGGCTACGTCCAGGAGCGCACCATCT
TCTTCAAGGACGACGGCAACTACAAGACCCGCGCCGAGGTGAAGTTCGAGGGCGACACCCTGGTGAACCG
CATCGAGCTGAAGGGCATCGACTTCAAGGAGGACGGCAACATCCTGGGGCACAAGCTGGAGTACAACTAC
AACAGCCACAACGTCTATATCATGGCCGACAAGCAGAAGAACGGCATCAAGGTGAACTTCAAGATCCGCC
ACAACATCGAGGACGGCAGCGTGCAGCTCGCCGACCACTACCAGCAGAACACCCCCATCGGCGACGGCCC
CGTGCTGCTGCCCGACAACCACTACCTGAGCACCCAGTCCGCCCTGAGCAAAGACCCCAACGAGAAGCGC
GATCACATGGTCCTGCTGGAGTTCGTGACCGCCGCCGGGATCACTCTCGGCATGGACGAGCTGTACAAGT
CCGGACTCAGATCTCGAGCTCAAGCTTCGATGGGCAGCAAAGGCGCCTACCGGTACCATTGGCAGAGCCA
CAATGTCAAGCACAGTGGTGTGGACGACATGGTACTACTCTCCAAGATCACAGAGAGCTCCATCGTAGAG
AACCTGAAGAAGAGATACATGGACGACTATATTTTTACATATATAGGGTCTGTCTTAATCTCTGTCAACC
CTTTCAAGCAAATGCCATATTTTGGAGAAAAAGAGATTGAAATGTACCAAGGAGCGGCCCAGTATGAGAA
CCCACCTCATATCTATGCCCTTGCAGACAGTATGTACAGAAACATGATCATCGACAGAGAGAACCAGTGT
GTCATCATCAGTGGTGAAAGTGGTGCTGGAAAGACAGTAGCTGCCAAGTACATCATGAGCTACGTCTCCA
GAGTGTCCGGAGGAGGCCCCAAGGTCCAGCATGTCAAGGACATCATCCTTCAGTCCAACCCACTCCTGGA
GGCCTTCGGGAATGCCAAGACAGTCCGCAACAACAACTCCAGCCGATTTGGAAAATACTTTGAAATCCAG
TTCAGTCCAGGTGGGGAACCAGATGGTGGCAAGATCTCCAACTTCCTTCTGGAAAAGTCCAGAGTGGTGA
TGAGGAACCCGGGAGAACGGAGCTTCCACATATTCTACCAGCTCATCGAGGGCGCCTCTCCAGAGCAGAA
GCAAAGCCTTGGTATCACCAGCATGGACTACTATTATTACCTGAGCCTCTCAGGGTCATACAAGGTTGAT
GACATTGATGACAAGCGGGATTTCCAGGAAACCCTGCACGCCATGAATGTGATTGGGATCTTCTCAGAGG
AGCAGACTCTCGTGCTGCAGATTGTGGCTGGAATTCTCCACTTGGGAAACATCAACTTCAAGGAAGTGGG
CAACTATGCGGCCGTGGAGAGCGAAGAATTTTTGGCTTTTCCTGCGTATCTGCTGGGTATAAACCAAGAC
CGGTTAAAAGAGAAGCTGACGAGCCGGCAGATGGACAGTAAGTGGGGAGGAAAGTCAGAGTCCATCCATG
TGACCCTCAATGTGGAGCAGGCCTGCTACACCAGGGATGCCCTCGCCAAGGCCCTGCACGCGCGAGTCTT
TGATTTCTTGGTGGATTCCATCAATAAAGCTATGGAGAAGGACCACGAGGAGTACAACATTGGTGTCCTG
GACATCTATGGCTTTGAAATATTTCAGAAAAATGGCTTCGAGCAGTTCTGCATCAATTTCGTTAATGAAA
AATTACAGCAGATTTTTATCGAGCTGACGCTAAAGGCCGAGCAGGAAGAATACGTTCAGGAGGGGATAAG
ATGGACACCCATTGAATATTTCAATAATAAAATTGTGTGTGACCTCATAGAGAGCAAAGTCAACCCTCCT
GGAATTATGAGCATCCTGGATGACGTGTGTGCCACCATGCATGCTGTGGGTGAGGGTGCTGACCAGACAC
TGCTACAGAAGCTCCAGATGCAGATCGGGAGCCATGAGCACTTTAACAGCTGGAACCAAGGTTTCATTAT
TCACCACTATGCTGGGAAGGTTTCCTATGACATGGATGGCTTCTGTGAAAGGAACCGGGATGTGCTATTC
ATGGACCTGATTGAGCTCATGCAGAGCAGTGAGCTGCCTTTTATAAAGTCTTTATTTCCTGAAAACCTGC
AAGCCGACAAGAAAGGGCGCCCAACGACTGCAGGAAGCAAAATAAAGAAACAAGCCAATGACCTCGTGAG
CACCCTGATGAAATGTACACCCCACTACATTCGCTGCATAAAACCGAACGAAACCAAGAAGCCCAAAGAC
TGGGAGGAGAGCAGAGTGAAGCATCAAGTGGAGTACCTGGGTCTCAAGGAAAACATCCGAGTGAGAAGGG
CTGGTTATGCTTATCGGCGTGTCTTCCAGAAATTTCTACAGAGGTATGCCATTCTGACCAAAGCTACCTG
GCCTGTGTGGAGAGGAGATGAGAAACAAGGTGTCCTCCATCTGCTACAGTCTGTCAACATGGACAGCGAC
CAGTTCCAGCTCGGGAGGAGTAAAGTGTTCATCAAAGCCCCGGAGTCTCTATTTCTTCTGGAAGAGATGA
GAGAGAGAAAGTATGATGGGTACGCACGCGTGATACAGAAAACATGGAGGAAGTTTGTGGCCCGCAAGAA
GTATGTCCAGATGAGAGAAGACGCCTCAGACCTGTTGTTGAACAAGAAGGAGAGGAGGAGAAACAGCATC
AACCGAAACTTCATCGGGGACTACATCGGGATGGAGGAGCACCCGGAGCTCCAGCAGTTTGTGGGCAAGA
GGGAGAAGATTGACTTTGCTGACATAGTCACCAAGTATGACAGGAGGTTCAAGGGTGTCAAGCGAGACCT
GCTGCTAACCCCAAAGTGCTTGTACTTAATTGGAAGGGAGAAGGTGAAGCAAGGCCCGGACAAAGGTCTT
GTGAAGGAAGTCCTGAAGCGGAAGATCGAGGTGGAAAGGATCCTGTCCGTGTCCCTCAGTACCATGCAGG
ATGACATCTTCATTCTCCATGAGCAAGAGTATGACAGTTTGCTTGAGTCCGTCTTTAAAACAGAGTTCCT
GAGCCTTTTAACAAAGCGATATGAGGAAAAAACCCAGAAGCAACTACCTCTGAAATTCAGCAATACCCTT
GAACTGAAGTTGAAAAAGGAGAACTGGGGTCCCTGGAGTGCTGGGGGCTCCCGGCAAGTGCAGTTCTACC
AAGGCTTCGGTGACCTGGCCATCCTCAAGCCCAGCAACAAAGTGCTGCAGGTCAGCATTGGACCTGGGCT
GCCCAAGAACGCCCGTCCCACCAGAAGAAACACTGTCTCAAGCAGAGGGTATTCTGGTGGAACTAACAAC
AATTACCCGATGAGAGCCGCCCCTGCTCCCCCAGGATGCCATCGAAATGGCCTCACCAGAAACCAGTTTG
TGCATCCTCCCCGTGCCTCTGGAAACCAGAGGTCCAATCAGAAAAGCCTATACACCTCTATGGCCCGCCC
ACCCTTGCCAAGGCAACAGTCCACAGGCTCAGACCGATTGTCTCAGACACCGGAGAGCCTGGATTTCCTC
AAGGTCCCGGACCAGGGTGCTGCTGGAGTCCGAAGACAAACGACCAGCCGGCCTCCCCCAGCAGGCGGCA
GACCAAAGCCTCAGCCCAAGCCTAAGCCTCAGGTGCCGCAGTGCAAGGCTCTGTATGCCTACGATGCTCA
GGACACAGACGAACTCAGCTTCAATGCCAATGACGTCATCGATATTATTAAGGAAGATCCTTCTGGCTGG
TGGACGGGTAGACTACGAGGCAAGCAGGGCCTGTTTCCTAACAACTATGTCACCAAGATCTGAGGCGCCC
AGAAATTGTCATGCAGGCAGAGGAGCTCCAGACGTGGACTGGGGAGGGGACTTTTTGGGGACTCCCCTTC
TGATCCACAATGAGCAACTGCTACTCCAAGGTCTGAAGCTATTCTGGTACCGCGGGCCCGGGATCCACCG
GATCTAGATAACTGATCATAATCAGCCATACCACATTTGTAGAGGTTTTACTTGCTTTAAAAAACCTCCC
ACACCTCCCCCTGAACCTGAAACATAAAATGAATGCAATTGTTGTTGTTAACTTGTTTATTGCAGCTTAT
AATGGTTACAAATAAAGCAATAGCATCACAAATTTCACAAATAAAGCATTTTTTTCACTGCATTCTAGTT
GTGGTTTGTCCAAACTCATCAATGTATCTTAACGCGTAAATTGTAAGCGTTAATATTTTGTTAAAATTCG
CGTTAAATTTTTGTTAAATCAGCTCATTTTTTAACCAATAGGCCGAAATCGGCAAAATCCCTTATAAATC
AAAAGAATAGACCGAGATAGGGT
[37 nt withheld, positions 5204-5240]
AAAGAACGTGGACTCCAACGTCAAAGG
[49 nt withheld, positions 5268-5316]
T
[91 nt withheld, positions 5318-5408]
G
[124 nt withheld, positions 5410-5533]
CAGGTGGCACTTTTCGGGGAAATGTGCGCGGAACCCCTATTTGTTTATTTTTCTAAATACATTCAAATAT
GTATCCGCTCATGAGACAATAACCCTGATAAATGCTTCAATAATATTGAAAAAGGAAGAGTCCTGAGGCG
GAAAGAACCAGCTGTGGAATGTGTGTCAGTTAGGGTGTGGAAAGTCCCCAGGCTCCCCAGCAGGCAGAAG
TATGCAAAGCATGCATCTCAATTAGTCAGCAACCAGGTGTGGAAAGTCCCCAGGCTCCCCAGCAGGCAGA
AGTATGCAAAGCATGCATCTCAATTAGTCAGCAACCATAGTCCCGCCCCTAACTCCGCCCATCCCGCCCC
TAACTCCGCCCAGTTCCGCCCATTCTCCGCCCCATGGCTGACTAATTTTTTTTATTTATGCAGAGGCCGA
GGCCGCCTCGGCCTCTGAGCTATTCCAGAAGTAGTGAGGAGGCTTTTTTGGAGGCCTAGGCTTTTGCAAA
GATCGATCAAGAGACAGGATGAGGATCGTTTCGCATGATTGAACAAGATGGATTGCACGCAGGTTCTCCG
GCCGCTTGGGTGGAGAGGCTATTCGGCTATGACTGGGCACAACAGACAATCGGCTGCTCTGATGCCGCCG
TGTTCCGGCTGTCAGCGCAGGGGCGCCCGGTTCTTTTTGTCAAGACCGACCTGTCCGGTGCCCTGAATGA
ACTGCAAGACGAGGCAGCGCGGCTATCGTGGCTGGCCACGACGGGCGTTCCTTGCGCAGCTGTGCTCGAC
GTTGTCACTGAAGCGGGAAGGGACTGGCTGCTATTGGGCGAAGTGCCGGGGCAGGATCTCCTGTCATCTC
ACCTTGCTCCTGCCGAGAAAGTATCCATCATGGCTGATGCAATGCGGCGGCTGCATACGCTTGATCCGGC
TACCTGCCCATTCGACCACCAAGCGAAACATCGCATCGAGCGAGCACGTACTCGGATGGAAGCCGGTCTT
GTCGATCAGGATGATCTGGACGAAGAGCATCAGGGGCTCGCGCCAGCCGAACTGTTCGCCAGGCTCAAGG
CGAGCATGCCCGACGGCGAGGATCTCGTCGTGACCCATGGCGATGCCTGCTTGCCGAATATCATGGTGGA
AAATGGCCGCTTTTCTGGATTCATCGACTGTGGCCGGCTGGGTGTGGCGGACCGCTATCAGGACATAGCG
TTGGCTACCCGTGATATTGCTGAAGAGCTTGGCGGCGAATGGGCTGACCGCTTCCTCGTGCTTTACGGTA
TCGCCGCTCCCGATTCGCAGCGCATCGCCTTCTATCGCCTTCTTGACGAGTTCTTCTGAGCGGGACTCTG
GGGTTCGAAATGACCGACCAAGCGACGCCCAACCTGCCATCACGAGATTTCGATTCCACCGCCGCCTTCT
ATGAAAGGTTGGGCTTCGGAATCGTTTTCCGGGACGCCGGCTGGATGATCCTCCAGCGCGGGGATCTCAT
GCTGGAGTTCTTCGCCCACCCTAGGGGGAGGCTAACTGAAACACGGAAGGAGACAATACCGGAAGGAACC
CGCGCTATGACGGCAATAAAAAGACAGAATAAAACGCACGGTGTTGGGTCGTTTGTTCATAAACGCGGGG
TTCGGTCCCAGGGCTGGCACTCTGTCGATACCCCACCGAGACCCCATTGGGGCCAATACGCCCGCGTTTC
TTCCTTTTCCCCACCCCACCCCCCAAGTTCGGGTGAAGGCCCAGGGCTCGCAGCCAACGTCGGGGCGGCA
GGCCCTGCCATAGCCTCAGGTTACTCATATATACTTTAGATTGATTTAAAACTTCATTTTTAATTTAAAA
GGATCTAGGTGAAGATCCTTTTTGATAATCTCATGACCAAAATCCCTTAACGTGAGTTTTCGTTCCACTG
AGCGTCAGACCCCGTAGAAAAGATCAAAGGATCTTCTTGAGATCCTTTTTTTCTGCGCGTAATCTGCTGC
TTGCAAACAAAAAAACCACCGCTACCAGCGGTGGTTTGTTTGCCGGATCAAGAGCTACCAACTCTTTTTC
CGAAGGTAACTGGCTTCAGCAGAGCGCAGATACCAAATACTGTTCTTCTAGTGTAGCCGTAGTTAGGCCA
CCACTTCAAGAACTCTGTAGCACCGCCTACATACCTCGCTCTGCTAATCCTGTTACCAGTGGCTGCTGCC
AGTGGCGATAAGTCGTGTCTTACCGGGTTGGACTCAAGACGATAGTTACCGGATAAGGCGCAGCGGTCGG
GCTGAACGGGGGGTTCGTGCACACAGCCCAGCTTGGAGCGAACGACCTACACCGAACTGAGATACCTACA
GCGTGAGCTATGAGAAAGCGCCACGCTTCCCGAAGGGAGAAAGGCGGACAGGTATCCGGTAAGCGGCAGG
GTCGGAACAGGAGAGCGCACGAGGGAGCTTCCAGGGGGAAACGCCTGGTATCTTTATAGTCCTGTCGGGT
TTCGCCACCTCTGACTTGAGCGTCGATTTTTGTGATGCTCGTCAGGGGGGCGGAGCCTATGGAAAAACGC
CAGCAACGCGGCCTTTTTACGGTTCCTGGCCTTTTGCTGGCCTTTTGCTCACATGTTCTTTCCTGCGTTA
TCCCCTGATTCTGTGGATAACCGTATTACCGCCATGCAT
Features (pLannotate 1.2.2; 16 found; start..end, strand, type, name):
     61..364     +  enhancer       CMV enhancer: human cytomegalovirus immediate early enhancer
    365..568     +  promoter       CMV promoter: human cytomegalovirus (CMV) immediate early promoter
    613..1329    +  CDS            EGFP: EGFP is a basic (constitutively fluorescent) green fluorescent protein published in 1996, derived from Aequorea victoria. It is reported to be a rapidly-maturing weak dimer with moderate acid sensitivity.
   1330..1360    +  misc_feature   MCS (fragment): multiple cloning site
   1360..4680    +  CDS            Myo1e: MYO1E_RAT - Also known as Myr3. Experimental evidence at protein level: Swiss-Prot protein existence level 1. Myosins are actin-based motor molecules with ATPase activity. Unconventional myosins serve in intracellular movements. Their highly divergent tails bind to membranous compartments, which are then moved relative to actin filaments. Binds to membranes containing anionic phospholipids via its tail domain. Required for normal morphology of the glomerular basement membrane, normal development of foot processes by kidney podocytes and normal kidney function (By similarity). In dendritic cell
   4806..4831    +  misc_feature   MCS (fragment): multiple cloning site
   4843..4927    +  CDS            large T antigen (fragment): large T antigen from SV40 (simian virus 40)
   4950..5071    +  polyA_signal   SV40 poly(A) signal: SV40 polyadenylation signal
   5105..5533    -  rep_origin     f1 ori (sequence partly withheld): f1 bacteriophage origin of replication; arrow indicates direction of (+) strand synthesis
   5560..5664    +  promoter       AmpR promoter: bla
   5666..6023    +  promoter       SV40 promoter: SV40 enhancer and early promoter
   6058..6852    +  CDS            NeoR/KanR: aminoglycoside phosphotransferase from Tn5; aph(3')-II (or nptII); confers resistance to neomycin, kanamycin, and G418 (Geneticin®)
   6873..7025    +  CDS            ble (fragment): BLE_KLEPN - Experimental evidence at protein level: Swiss-Prot protein existence level 1. Binding protein with a strong affinity to the bleomycin family of antibiotics. Binds to CL990; an antimitotic-antibiotic compound. From Klebsiella pneumoniae.
   7084..7131    +  polyA_signal   HSV TK poly(A) signal: herpes simplex virus thymidine kinase polyadenylation signal (Cole and Stacy, 1985)
   7222..7238    -  polyA_signal   bGH poly(A) signal (fragment): bovine growth hormone polyadenylation signal
   7460..8048    +  rep_origin     ori: high-copy-number ColE1/pMB1/pBR322/pUC origin of replication
