[The description below was written by a language model from this plasmid's Addgene catalogue record and pLannotate feature annotations shown in this document.]
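Description:
GFP-Myo 1e is a mammalian expression plasmid of about 8.2 kb built on the Clontech pEGFP-C1 backbone. It produces rat myosin 1e (Myo1e, also called Myr 3) as a fusion with EGFP at its N terminus. The rat insert is roughly 3.5 kb, comprising the Myo1e coding sequence plus some of its 3' UTR. It was cloned between the HindIII and ApaI sites of the multiple cloning site, and both sites remain intact. Transcription is driven by the human cytomegalovirus immediate early enhancer and promoter. The EGFP open reading frame runs through a short stretch of polylinker directly into the Myo1e coding sequence, and the transcript is terminated by the SV40 polyadenylation signal downstream of the residual polylinker.

The rest of the plasmid is standard pEGFP-C1 architecture. A single Tn5 NeoR/KanR (aminoglycoside phosphotransferase) gene sits behind tandem bacterial (bla-type) and SV40 early promoters and is followed by the HSV TK poly(A) signal. It therefore gives kanamycin resistance in E. coli and G418 resistance for selecting stably transfected mammalian cells. A high-copy ColE1/pUC-type origin supports propagation in bacteria, and an f1 origin allows single-stranded DNA production. The short annotated fragments of SV40 large T antigen, ble and bGH poly(A) are most likely backbone remnants or annotation matches rather than functional elements.

Myo1e is an unconventional class I myosin, an actin-based motor whose tail binds membranes containing anionic phospholipids. The construct is suited to constitutive expression of the fluorescently tagged protein in cultured mammalian cells, for example to follow its subcellular localization by live or fixed-cell fluorescence microscopy.
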