Addgene plasmid #134905: GFP-Myo 1e
Purpose: Expression of rat Myo 1e (Myr 3) in mammalian cells.
Depositing lab: Martin Bähler. Depositing organization: Universität Münster. Publication: A novel mammalian myosin I from rat with an SH3 domain localizes to Con A-inducible, F-actin-rich structures at cell-cell contacts. Stoffler HE, Ruppert C, Reinhard J, Bahler M. J Cell Biol. 1995 May;129(3):819-30. doi: 10.1083/jcb.129.3.819. PubMed 7730414.
Backbone
  Vector backbone: pEGFP-C1
  Backbone manufacturer: Clontech
  Backbone size w/o insert (bp): 4696
  Total vector size (bp): 8162
  Vector type: Mammalian Expression
  Selectable markers: Neomycin (select with G418)
Growth in bacteria
  Bacterial resistance: Kanamycin, 50 μg/mL
  Growth temperature: 37°C
  Growth strain: DH5alpha
  Copy number: High Copy
Gene/Insert
  Gene/Insert name: Myo 1e (rat) with 3' UTR (alt name: Myr 3)
  Species: R. norvegicus (rat)
  Insert size (bp): 3466
  GenBank ID: X74815
  Entrez Gene: Myo1e (a.k.a. MYR5, Myr3)
  Promoter: CMV IE
  Tag / fusion protein: EGFP (N terminal on backbone)
  Cloning method: Restriction Enzyme; 5′ cloning site Hind III (not destroyed); 3′ cloning site Apa I (not destroyed)
  Sequencing primers: 5′ EGFP-C CATGGTCCTGCTGGAGTTCGTG; 3′ SV40pA-R GAAATTTGTGATGCTATTGC
Terms and licenses: Academic/Nonprofit Terms; Industry Terms: Not Available to Industry
How to cite: GFP-Myo 1e was a gift from Martin Bähler (Addgene plasmid # 134905 ; http://n2t.net/addgene:134905 ; RRID:Addgene_134905)
